Addgene plasmid #49676: pVRa22_4450
Depositing lab: Christopher Voigt. Depositing organization: University of California, San Francisco (UCSF). Publication: Design of orthogonal genetic switches based on a crosstalk map of sigmas, anti-sigmas, and promoters. Rhodius VA, Segall-Shapiro TH, Sharon BD, Ghodasara A, Orlova E, Tabakh H, Burkhardt DH, Clancy K, Peterson TC, Gross CA, Voigt CA. Mol Syst Biol. 2013 Oct 29;9:702. doi: 10.1038/msb.2013.58. PubMed 24169405.
Backbone
  Vector backbone: pVRa
  Vector type: Bacterial Expression, Synthetic Biology
Growth in bacteria
  Bacterial resistance: Ampicillin, 100 μg/mL
  Growth temperature: 37°C
  Growth strain: DH10B
  Copy number: Low Copy
Gene/Insert
  Gene/Insert name: ECF22_4450
  Species: Xanthomonas campestris pv. campestris str. ATCC 33913
  Mutation: Codon optimized for E.coli
  Promoter: pT7-lacO
  Tag / fusion protein: His6-PreScission (N terminal on backbone)
  Cloning method: Restriction Enzyme; 5′ cloning site NdeI (not destroyed); 3′ cloning site HindIII (not destroyed)
  Sequencing primers: 5′ CGATATAGGCGCCAGCAAC; 3′ CAGCAGCCAACTCAGCTTC
Terms and licenses: Academic/Nonprofit Terms; Industry Terms: Not Available to Industry
How to cite: pVRa22_4450 was a gift from Christopher Voigt (Addgene plasmid # 49676 ; http://n2t.net/addgene:49676 ; RRID:Addgene_49676)
