[The description below was written by a language model from this plasmid's Addgene catalogue record and pLannotate feature annotations shown in this document.]
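Description:
pVRa22_4450 is a bacterial expression plasmid built on the pVRa backbone for synthetic biology work in E. coli. It carries ECF22_4450, an extracytoplasmic function (ECF) sigma factor gene from Xanthomonas campestris pv. campestris ATCC 33913 that has been codon optimized for E. coli and cloned between NdeI and HindIII sites that both remain intact. The feature table shows a pET-like architecture. It has a ColE1/pBR322-type origin accompanied by the bom region and the rop gene, which holds copy number down and fits the catalogue's low-copy designation. It also has an f1 phage origin and a β-lactamase gene with its own promoter for ampicillin selection. Short tetracycline-resistance fragments are backbone remnants rather than functional markers.

Expression is driven by a T7 promoter immediately followed by a lac operator (the recorded pT7-lacO), then the phage T7 gene 10 ribosome binding site, with a T7 terminator downstream of the cloning region. A lacI gene with its own promoter on the plasmid supplies the repressor, so transcription requires T7 RNA polymerase in the host and is relieved by IPTG. The catalogue lists an N-terminal His6-PreScission tag supplied by the backbone, which allows affinity purification and protease removal of the tag. The small "capTEV" fragment annotated just after the RBS probably reflects this His stretch. The sigma factor coding region itself was not recognised by the annotation tool and presumably spans the unannotated region across the sequence origin. A second His-tag fragment annotated before the terminator appears to be backbone sequence downstream of the insert, and the record does not say whether it is translated. The associated publication concerns orthogonal genetic switches built from sigmas, anti-sigmas and promoters, so this plasmid likely serves as an inducible sigma factor source for such circuits.
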