Features (pLannotate 1.2.2; 19 found; start..end, strand, type, name):
    529..546     +  CDS            9xHis (fragment): 9xHis affinity tag
    556..605     +  CDS            SET1 (fragment): solubility-enhancement tag derived from T7 phage gene 10B
    613..660     +  terminator     T7 terminator: transcription terminator for bacteriophage T7 RNA polymerase
    697..1152    +  rep_origin     f1 ori (sequence partly withheld): f1 bacteriophage origin of replication; arrow indicates direction of (+) strand synthesis
   1179..1283    +  promoter       AmpR promoter: bla
   1284..2144    +  CDS            AmpR: β-lactamase; bla; confers resistance to ampicillin, carbenicillin, and related antibiotics
   2315..2903    +  rep_origin     ori: high-copy-number ColE1/pMB1/pBR322/pUC origin of replication
   3089..3231    -  misc_feature   bom: basis of mobility region from pBR322
   3333..3524    -  CDS            rop: Rop protein, which maintains plasmids at low copy number; rop
   3541..3921    +  CDS            YPB1_ECOLX: Protein predicted: Swiss-Prot protein existence level 4. From Escherichia coli.
   3993..4284    -  CDS            TcR (fragment): tetracycline efflux protein; tet; confers resistance to tetracycline
   4299..4320    -  protein_bind   CAP binding site: CAP binding activates transcription in the presence of cAMP. E. coli catabolite activator protein
   4333..5415    -  CDS            lacI: lac repressor; lacI; The lac repressor binds to the lac operator to inhibit transcription in E. coli. This inhibition can be relieved by adding lactose or isopropyl-β-D-thiogalactopyranoside (IPTG).
   5416..5493    -  promoter       lacI promoter: lacI
   5501..5780    -  CDS            TcR (fragment): tetracycline efflux protein; tet; confers resistance to tetracycline
   5802..5820    +  promoter       T7 promoter: promoter for bacteriophage T7 RNA polymerase
   5821..5845    +  protein_bind   lac operator: The lac repressor binds to the lac operator to inhibit transcription in E. coli. This inhibition can be relieved by adding lactose or isopropyl-β-D-thiogalactopyranoside (IPTG). lac repressor encoded by lacI
   5860..5882    +  RBS            RBS: efficient ribosome binding site from bacteriophage T7 gene 10 (Olins and Rangwala, 1989)
   5901..5917    +  CDS            capTEV™ (fragment): composite tag for in vivo biotinylation, TEV protease cleavage, and 6xHis tagging
>Addgene plasmid #49676 | pVRa22_4450 | depositor full sequence | sequence record 74454 | pVRa22_4450 sequence 5954 bps
ATGCCGCAGCAGACCGATCTGCATGCACGTTTTAGCGCACTGATGCAGCAGCATCGTGGTATTGTTCTGA
AAGTTGCAGCAAGCTATTGTCGTGATCCGGATGATCGTGCAGATCTGGCACAGGATATTGCAACCCATCT
GTGGCGTGCATTTCCGAGCTATGATCCGCATCGTCGTTTTAGCACCTGGATGTATCGTATTGCACTGAAT
GTTGCAATTAGCGATCTGCGTAGCCGTCGTCATGCACCGAGCGAAGTTCTGGATGTTGGCACCCTGGTTG
ATAGCATTGCAGATCCGCATGCTCGCGATCCGGCACGTGAACATCAGCTGACCGCACTGTATACCTTTAT
TGCACAGCTGCCTCGTCTGGAACGTGCCCTGATGCTGCTGTATCTGGATGATCATAGTTATCGTGAAATT
GCAGATGTGCTGGGTATTAGCGAAACCAATGTTGCCACCAAACTGAGCCGTCTGAAAGCACGTATTCGTG
CAGAACTGTAAGGATCCAAGCTTGCGGCCGCACTCGAGCACCACCACCACCACCACTGAGATCCGGCTGC
TAACAAAGCCCGAAAGGAAGCTGAGTTGGCTGCTGCCACCGCTGAGCAATAACTAGCATAACCCCTTGGG
GCCTCTAAACGGGTCTTGAGGGGTTTTTTGCTGAAAGGAGGAACTATATCCGGATTGGCGAATGGG
[124 nt withheld, positions 697-820]
C
[91 nt withheld, positions 822-912]
A
[49 nt withheld, positions 914-962]
CCTTTGACGTTGGAGTCCACGTTCTTT
[37 nt withheld, positions 990-1026]
ACCCTATCTCGGTCTATTCTTTTGATTTATAAGGGATTTTGCCGATTTCGGCCTATTGGTTAAAAAATGA
GCTGATTTAACAAAAATTTAACGCGAATTTTAACAAAATATTAACGTTTACAATTTCAGGTGGCACTTTT
CGGGGAAATGTGCGCGGAACCCCTATTTGTTTATTTTTCTAAATACATTCAAATATGTATCCGCTCATGA
GACAATAACCCTGATAAATGCTTCAATAATATTGAAAAAGGAAGAGTATGAGTATTCAACATTTCCGTGT
CGCCCTTATTCCCTTTTTTGCGGCATTTTGCCTTCCTGTTTTTGCTCACCCAGAAACGCTGGTGAAAGTA
AAAGATGCTGAAGATCAGTTGGGTGCACGAGTGGGTTACATCGAACTGGATCTCAACAGCGGTAAGATCC
TTGAGAGTTTTCGCCCCGAAGAACGTTTTCCAATGATGAGCACTTTTAAAGTTCTGCTATGTGGCGCGGT
ATTATCCCGTATTGACGCCGGGCAAGAGCAACTCGGTCGCCGCATACACTATTCTCAGAATGACTTGGTT
GAGTACTCACCAGTCACAGAAAAGCATCTTACGGATGGCATGACAGTAAGAGAATTATGCAGTGCTGCCA
TAACCATGAGTGATAACACTGCGGCCAACTTACTTCTGACAACGATCGGAGGACCGAAGGAGCTAACCGC
TTTTTTGCACAACATGGGGGATCATGTAACTCGCCTTGATCGTTGGGAACCGGAGCTGAATGAAGCCATA
CCAAACGACGAGCGTGACACCACGATGCCTGCAGCAATGGCAACAACGTTGCGCAAACTATTAACTGGCG
AACTACTTACTCTAGCTTCCCGGCAACAATTAATAGACTGGATGGAGGCGGATAAAGTTGCAGGACCACT
TCTGCGCTCGGCCCTTCCGGCTGGCTGGTTTATTGCTGATAAATCTGGAGCCGGTGAGCGTGGGTCTCGC
GGTATCATTGCAGCACTGGGGCCAGATGGTAAGCCCTCCCGTATCGTAGTTATCTACACGACGGGGAGTC
AGGCAACTATGGATGAACGAAATAGACAGATCGCTGAGATAGGTGCCTCACTGATTAAGCATTGGTAACT
GTCAGACCAAGTTTACTCATATATACTTTAGATTGATTTAAAACTTCATTTTTAATTTAAAAGGATCTAG
GTGAAGATCCTTTTTGATAATCTCATGACCAAAATCCCTTAACGTGAGTTTTCGTTCCACTGAGCGTCAG
ACCCCGTAGAAAAGATCAAAGGATCTTCTTGAGATCCTTTTTTTCTGCGCGTAATCTGCTGCTTGCAAAC
AAAAAAACCACCGCTACCAGCGGTGGTTTGTTTGCCGGATCAAGAGCTACCAACTCTTTTTCCGAAGGTA
ACTGGCTTCAGCAGAGCGCAGATACCAAATACTGTCCTTCTAGTGTAGCCGTAGTTAGGCCACCACTTCA
AGAACTCTGTAGCACCGCCTACATACCTCGCTCTGCTAATCCTGTTACCAGTGGCTGCTGCCAGTGGCGA
TAAGTCGTGTCTTACCGGGTTGGACTCAAGACGATAGTTACCGGATAAGGCGCAGCGGTCGGGCTGAACG
GGGGGTTCGTGCACACAGCCCAGCTTGGAGCGAACGACCTACACCGAACTGAGATACCTACAGCGTGAGC
TATGAGAAAGCGCCACGCTTCCCGAAGGGAGAAAGGCGGACAGGTATCCGGTAAGCGGCAGGGTCGGAAC
AGGAGAGCGCACGAGGGAGCTTCCAGGGGGAAACGCCTGGTATCTTTATAGTCCTGTCGGGTTTCGCCAC
CTCTGACTTGAGCGTCGATTTTTGTGATGCTCGTCAGGGGGGCGGAGCCTATGGAAAAACGCCAGCAACG
CGGCCTTTTTACGGTTCCTGGCCTTTTGCTGGCCTTTTGCTCACATGTTCTTTCCTGCGTTATCCCCTGA
TTCTGTGGATAACCGTATTACCGCCTTTGAGTGAGCTGATACCGCTCGCCGCAGCCGAACGACCGAGCGC
AGCGAGTCAGTGAGCGAGGAAGCGGAAGAGCGCCTGATGCGGTATTTTCTCCTTACGCATCTGTGCGGTA
TTTCACACCGCATATATGGTGCACTCTCAGTACAATCTGCTCTGATGCCGCATAGTTAAGCCAGTATACA
CTCCGCTATCGCTACGTGACTGGGTCATGGCTGCGCCCCGACACCCGCCAACACCCGCTGACGCGCCCTG
ACGGGCTTGTCTGCTCCCGGCATCCGCTTACAGACAAGCTGTGACCGTCTCCGGGAGCTGCATGTGTCAG
AGGTTTTCACCGTCATCACCGAAACGCGCGAGGCAGCTGCGGTAAAGCTCATCAGCGTGGTCGTGAAGCG
ATTCACAGATGTCTGCCTGTTCATCCGCGTCCAGCTCGTTGAGTTTCTCCAGAAGCGTTAATGTCTGGCT
TCTGATAAAGCGGGCCATGTTAAGGGCGGTTTTTTCCTGTTTGGTCACTGATGCCTCCGTGTAAGGGGGA
TTTCTGTTCATGGGGGTAATGATACCGATGAAACGAGAGAGGATGCTCACGATACGGGTTACTGATGATG
AACATGCCCGGTTACTGGAACGTTGTGAGGGTAAACAACTGGCGGTATGGATGCGGCGGGACCAGAGAAA
AATCACTCAGGGTCAATGCCAGCGCTTCGTTAATACAGATGTAGGTGTTCCACAGGGTAGCCAGCAGCAT
CCTGCGATGCAGATCCGGAACATAATGGTGCAGGGCGCTGACTTCCGCGTTTCCAGACTTTACGAAACAC
GGAAACCGAAGACCATTCATGTTGTTGCTCAGGTCGCAGACGTTTTGCAGCAGCAGTCGCTTCACGTTCG
CTCGCGTATCGGTGATTCATTCTGCTAACCAGTAAGGCAACCCCGCCAGCCTAGCCGGGTCCTCAACGAC
AGGAGCACGATCATGCGCACCCGTGGGGCCGCCATGCCGGCGATAATGGCCTGCTTCTCGCCGAAACGTT
TGGTGGCGGGACCAGTGACGAAGGCTTGAGCGAGGGCGTGCAAGATTCCGAATACCGCAAGCGACAGGCC
GATCATCGTCGCGCTCCAGCGAAAGCGGTCCTCGCCGAAAATGACCCAGAGCGCTGCCGGCACCTGTCCT
ACGAGTTGCATGATAAAGAAGACAGTCATAAGTGCGGCGACGATAGTCATGCCCCGCGCCCACCGGAAGG
AGCTGACTGGGTTGAAGGCTCTCAAGGGCATCGGTCGAGATCCCGGTGCCTAATGAGTGAGCTAACTTAC
ATTAATTGCGTTGCGCTCACTGCCCGCTTTCCAGTCGGGAAACCTGTCGTGCCAGCTGCATTAATGAATC
GGCCAACGCGCGGGGAGAGGCGGTTTGCGTATTGGGCGCCAGGGTGGTTTTTCTTTTCACCAGTGAGACG
GGCAACAGCTGATTGCCCTTCACCGCCTGGCCCTGAGAGAGTTGCAGCAAGCGGTCCACGCTGGTTTGCC
CCAGCAGGCGAAAATCCTGTTTGATGGTGGTTAACGGCGGGATATAACATGAGCTGTCTTCGGTATCGTC
GTATCCCACTACCGAGATATCCGCACCAACGCGCAGCCCGGACTCGGTAATGGCGCGCATTGCGCCCAGC
GCCATCTGATCGTTGGCAACCAGCATCGCAGTGGGAACGATGCCCTCATTCAGCATTTGCATGGTTTGTT
GAAAACCGGACATGGCACTCCAGTCGCCTTCCCGTTCCGCTATCGGCTGAATTTGATTGCGAGTGAGATA
TTTATGCCAGCCAGCCAGACGCAGACGCGCCGAGACAGAACTTAATGGGCCCGCTAACAGCGCGATTTGC
TGGTGACCCAATGCGACCAGATGCTCCACGCCCAGTCGCGTACCGTCTTCATGGGAGAAAATAATACTGT
TGATGGGTGTCTGGTCAGAGACATCAAGAAATAACGCCGGAACATTAGTGCAGGCAGCTTCCACAGCAAT
GGCATCCTGGTCATCCAGCGGATAGTTAATGATCAGCCCACTGACGCGTTGCGCGAGAAGATTGTGCACC
GCCGCTTTACAGGCTTCGACGCCGCTTCGTTCTACCATCGACACCACCACGCTGGCACCCAGTTGATCGG
CGCGAGATTTAATCGCCGCGACAATTTGCGACGGCGCGTGCAGGGCCAGACTGGAGGTGGCAACGCCAAT
CAGCAACGACTGTTTGCCCGCCAGTTGTTGTGCCACGCGGTTGGGAATGTAATTCAGCTCCGCCATCGCC
GCTTCCACTTTTTCCCGCGTTTTCGCAGAAACGTGGCTGGCCTGGTTCACCACGCGGGAAACGGTCTGAT
AAGAGACACCGGCATACTCTGCGACATCGTATAACGTTACTGGTTTCACATTCACCACCCTGAATTGACT
CTCTTCCGGGCGCTATCATGCCATACCGCGAAAGGTTTTGCGCCATTCGATGGTGTCCGGGATCTCGACG
CTCTCCCTTATGCGACTCCTGCATTAGGAAGCAGCCCAGTAGTAGGTTGAGGCCGTTGAGCACCGCCGCC
GCAAGGAATGGTGCATGCAAGGAGATGGCGCCCAACAGTCCCCCGGCCACGGGGCCTGCCACCATACCCA
CGCCGAAACAAGCGCTCATGAGCCCGAAGTGGCGAGCCCGATCTTCCCCATCGGTGATGTCGGCGATATA
GGCGCCAGCAACCGCACCTGTGGCGCCGGTGATGCCGGCCACGATGCGTCCGGCGTAGAGGATCGAGATC
TCGATCCCGCGAAATTAATACGACTCACTATAGGGGAATTGTGAGCGGATAACAATTCCCCTCTAGAAAT
AATTTTGTTTAACTTTAAGAAGGAGATATACCATGGGCAGCAGCCATCATCATCATCATCACAGCAGCGG
CCTGGAAGTTCTGTTCCAGGGGCCCCAT
