>Addgene plasmid #49676 | pVRa22_4450 | depositor partial sequence | sequence record 74030 | ECF gene
ATGCCGCAGCAGACCGATCTGCATGCACGTTTTAGCGCACTGATGCAGCAGCATCGTGGTATTGTTCTGA
AAGTTGCAGCAAGCTATTGTCGTGATCCGGATGATCGTGCAGATCTGGCACAGGATATTGCAACCCATCT
GTGGCGTGCATTTCCGAGCTATGATCCGCATCGTCGTTTTAGCACCTGGATGTATCGTATTGCACTGAAT
GTTGCAATTAGCGATCTGCGTAGCCGTCGTCATGCACCGAGCGAAGTTCTGGATGTTGGCACCCTGGTTG
ATAGCATTGCAGATCCGCATGCTCGCGATCCGGCACGTGAACATCAGCTGACCGCACTGTATACCTTTAT
TGCACAGCTGCCTCGTCTGGAACGTGCCCTGATGCTGCTGTATCTGGATGATCATAGTTATCGTGAAATT
GCAGATGTGCTGGGTATTAGCGAAACCAATGTTGCCACCAAACTGAGCCGTCTGAAAGCACGTATTCGTG
CAGAACTGTAA
