>Addgene plasmid #49676 | pVRa22_4450 | depositor partial sequence | sequence record 74031 | pVRa backbone
GGATCCAAGCTTGCGGCCGCACTCGAGCACCACCACCACCACCACTGAGATCCGGCTGCTAACAAAGCCC
GAAAGGAAGCTGAGTTGGCTGCTGCCACCGCTGAGCAATAACTAGCATAACCCCTTGGGGCCTCTAAACG
GGTCTTGAGGGGTTTTTTGCTGAAAGGAGGAACTATATCCGGATTGGCGAATGGG
[124 nt withheld, positions 196-319]
C
[91 nt withheld, positions 321-411]
A
[49 nt withheld, positions 413-461]
CCTTTGACGTTGGAGTCCACGTTCTTT
[37 nt withheld, positions 489-525]
ACCCTATCTCGGTCTATTCTTTTGATTTATAAGGGATTTTGCCGATTTCGGCCTATTGGTTAAAAAATGA
GCTGATTTAACAAAAATTTAACGCGAATTTTAACAAAATATTAACGTTTACAATTTCAGGTGGCACTTTT
CGGGGAAATGTGCGCGGAACCCCTATTTGTTTATTTTTCTAAATACATTCAAATATGTATCCGCTCATGA
GACAATAACCCTGATAAATGCTTCAATAATATTGAAAAAGGAAGAGTATGAGTATTCAACATTTCCGTGT
CGCCCTTATTCCCTTTTTTGCGGCATTTTGCCTTCCTGTTTTTGCTCACCCAGAAACGCTGGTGAAAGTA
AAAGATGCTGAAGATCAGTTGGGTGCACGAGTGGGTTACATCGAACTGGATCTCAACAGCGGTAAGATCC
TTGAGAGTTTTCGCCCCGAAGAACGTTTTCCAATGATGAGCACTTTTAAAGTTCTGCTATGTGGCGCGGT
ATTATCCCGTATTGACGCCGGGCAAGAGCAACTCGGTCGCCGCATACACTATTCTCAGAATGACTTGGTT
GAGTACTCACCAGTCACAGAAAAGCATCTTACGGATGGCATGACAGTAAGAGAATTATGCAGTGCTGCCA
TAACCATGAGTGATAACACTGCGGCCAACTTACTTCTGACAACGATCGGAGGACCGAAGGAGCTAACCGC
TTTTTTGCACAACATGGGGGATCATGTAACTCGCCTTGATCGTTGGGAACCGGAGCTGAATGAAGCCATA
CCAAACGACGAGCGTGACACCACGATGCCTGCAGCAATGGCAACAACGTTGCGCAAACTATTAACTGGCG
AACTACTTACTCTAGCTTCCCGGCAACAATTAATAGACTGGATGGAGGCGGATAAAGTTGCAGGACCACT
TCTGCGCTCGGCCCTTCCGGCTGGCTGGTTTATTGCTGATAAATCTGGAGCCGGTGAGCGTGGGTCTCGC
GGTATCATTGCAGCACTGGGGCCAGATGGTAAGCCCTCCCGTATCGTAGTTATCTACACGACGGGGAGTC
AGGCAACTATGGATGAACGAAATAGACAGATCGCTGAGATAGGTGCCTCACTGATTAAGCATTGGTAACT
GTCAGACCAAGTTTACTCATATATACTTTAGATTGATTTAAAACTTCATTTTTAATTTAAAAGGATCTAG
GTGAAGATCCTTTTTGATAATCTCATGACCAAAATCCCTTAACGTGAGTTTTCGTTCCACTGAGCGTCAG
ACCCCGTAGAAAAGATCAAAGGATCTTCTTGAGATCCTTTTTTTCTGCGCGTAATCTGCTGCTTGCAAAC
AAAAAAACCACCGCTACCAGCGGTGGTTTGTTTGCCGGATCAAGAGCTACCAACTCTTTTTCCGAAGGTA
ACTGGCTTCAGCAGAGCGCAGATACCAAATACTGTCCTTCTAGTGTAGCCGTAGTTAGGCCACCACTTCA
AGAACTCTGTAGCACCGCCTACATACCTCGCTCTGCTAATCCTGTTACCAGTGGCTGCTGCCAGTGGCGA
TAAGTCGTGTCTTACCGGGTTGGACTCAAGACGATAGTTACCGGATAAGGCGCAGCGGTCGGGCTGAACG
GGGGGTTCGTGCACACAGCCCAGCTTGGAGCGAACGACCTACACCGAACTGAGATACCTACAGCGTGAGC
TATGAGAAAGCGCCACGCTTCCCGAAGGGAGAAAGGCGGACAGGTATCCGGTAAGCGGCAGGGTCGGAAC
AGGAGAGCGCACGAGGGAGCTTCCAGGGGGAAACGCCTGGTATCTTTATAGTCCTGTCGGGTTTCGCCAC
CTCTGACTTGAGCGTCGATTTTTGTGATGCTCGTCAGGGGGGCGGAGCCTATGGAAAAACGCCAGCAACG
CGGCCTTTTTACGGTTCCTGGCCTTTTGCTGGCCTTTTGCTCACATGTTCTTTCCTGCGTTATCCCCTGA
TTCTGTGGATAACCGTATTACCGCCTTTGAGTGAGCTGATACCGCTCGCCGCAGCCGAACGACCGAGCGC
AGCGAGTCAGTGAGCGAGGAAGCGGAAGAGCGCCTGATGCGGTATTTTCTCCTTACGCATCTGTGCGGTA
TTTCACACCGCATATATGGTGCACTCTCAGTACAATCTGCTCTGATGCCGCATAGTTAAGCCAGTATACA
CTCCGCTATCGCTACGTGACTGGGTCATGGCTGCGCCCCGACACCCGCCAACACCCGCTGACGCGCCCTG
ACGGGCTTGTCTGCTCCCGGCATCCGCTTACAGACAAGCTGTGACCGTCTCCGGGAGCTGCATGTGTCAG
AGGTTTTCACCGTCATCACCGAAACGCGCGAGGCAGCTGCGGTAAAGCTCATCAGCGTGGTCGTGAAGCG
ATTCACAGATGTCTGCCTGTTCATCCGCGTCCAGCTCGTTGAGTTTCTCCAGAAGCGTTAATGTCTGGCT
TCTGATAAAGCGGGCCATGTTAAGGGCGGTTTTTTCCTGTTTGGTCACTGATGCCTCCGTGTAAGGGGGA
TTTCTGTTCATGGGGGTAATGATACCGATGAAACGAGAGAGGATGCTCACGATACGGGTTACTGATGATG
AACATGCCCGGTTACTGGAACGTTGTGAGGGTAAACAACTGGCGGTATGGATGCGGCGGGACCAGAGAAA
AATCACTCAGGGTCAATGCCAGCGCTTCGTTAATACAGATGTAGGTGTTCCACAGGGTAGCCAGCAGCAT
CCTGCGATGCAGATCCGGAACATAATGGTGCAGGGCGCTGACTTCCGCGTTTCCAGACTTTACGAAACAC
GGAAACCGAAGACCATTCATGTTGTTGCTCAGGTCGCAGACGTTTTGCAGCAGCAGTCGCTTCACGTTCG
CTCGCGTATCGGTGATTCATTCTGCTAACCAGTAAGGCAACCCCGCCAGCCTAGCCGGGTCCTCAACGAC
AGGAGCACGATCATGCGCACCCGTGGGGCCGCCATGCCGGCGATAATGGCCTGCTTCTCGCCGAAACGTT
TGGTGGCGGGACCAGTGACGAAGGCTTGAGCGAGGGCGTGCAAGATTCCGAATACCGCAAGCGACAGGCC
GATCATCGTCGCGCTCCAGCGAAAGCGGTCCTCGCCGAAAATGACCCAGAGCGCTGCCGGCACCTGTCCT
ACGAGTTGCATGATAAAGAAGACAGTCATAAGTGCGGCGACGATAGTCATGCCCCGCGCCCACCGGAAGG
AGCTGACTGGGTTGAAGGCTCTCAAGGGCATCGGTCGAGATCCCGGTGCCTAATGAGTGAGCTAACTTAC
ATTAATTGCGTTGCGCTCACTGCCCGCTTTCCAGTCGGGAAACCTGTCGTGCCAGCTGCATTAATGAATC
GGCCAACGCGCGGGGAGAGGCGGTTTGCGTATTGGGCGCCAGGGTGGTTTTTCTTTTCACCAGTGAGACG
GGCAACAGCTGATTGCCCTTCACCGCCTGGCCCTGAGAGAGTTGCAGCAAGCGGTCCACGCTGGTTTGCC
CCAGCAGGCGAAAATCCTGTTTGATGGTGGTTAACGGCGGGATATAACATGAGCTGTCTTCGGTATCGTC
GTATCCCACTACCGAGATATCCGCACCAACGCGCAGCCCGGACTCGGTAATGGCGCGCATTGCGCCCAGC
GCCATCTGATCGTTGGCAACCAGCATCGCAGTGGGAACGATGCCCTCATTCAGCATTTGCATGGTTTGTT
GAAAACCGGACATGGCACTCCAGTCGCCTTCCCGTTCCGCTATCGGCTGAATTTGATTGCGAGTGAGATA
TTTATGCCAGCCAGCCAGACGCAGACGCGCCGAGACAGAACTTAATGGGCCCGCTAACAGCGCGATTTGC
TGGTGACCCAATGCGACCAGATGCTCCACGCCCAGTCGCGTACCGTCTTCATGGGAGAAAATAATACTGT
TGATGGGTGTCTGGTCAGAGACATCAAGAAATAACGCCGGAACATTAGTGCAGGCAGCTTCCACAGCAAT
GGCATCCTGGTCATCCAGCGGATAGTTAATGATCAGCCCACTGACGCGTTGCGCGAGAAGATTGTGCACC
GCCGCTTTACAGGCTTCGACGCCGCTTCGTTCTACCATCGACACCACCACGCTGGCACCCAGTTGATCGG
CGCGAGATTTAATCGCCGCGACAATTTGCGACGGCGCGTGCAGGGCCAGACTGGAGGTGGCAACGCCAAT
CAGCAACGACTGTTTGCCCGCCAGTTGTTGTGCCACGCGGTTGGGAATGTAATTCAGCTCCGCCATCGCC
GCTTCCACTTTTTCCCGCGTTTTCGCAGAAACGTGGCTGGCCTGGTTCACCACGCGGGAAACGGTCTGAT
AAGAGACACCGGCATACTCTGCGACATCGTATAACGTTACTGGTTTCACATTCACCACCCTGAATTGACT
CTCTTCCGGGCGCTATCATGCCATACCGCGAAAGGTTTTGCGCCATTCGATGGTGTCCGGGATCTCGACG
CTCTCCCTTATGCGACTCCTGCATTAGGAAGCAGCCCAGTAGTAGGTTGAGGCCGTTGAGCACCGCCGCC
GCAAGGAATGGTGCATGCAAGGAGATGGCGCCCAACAGTCCCCCGGCCACGGGGCCTGCCACCATACCCA
CGCCGAAACAAGCGCTCATGAGCCCGAAGTGGCGAGCCCGATCTTCCCCATCGGTGATGTCGGCGATATA
GGCGCCAGCAACCGCACCTGTGGCGCCGGTGATGCCGGCCACGATGCGTCCGGCGTAGAGGATCGAGATC
TCGATCCCGCGAAATTAATACGACTCACTATAGGGGAATTGTGAGCGGATAACAATTCCCCTCTAGAAAT
AATTTTGTTTAACTTTAAGAAGGAGATATACCATGGGCAGCAGCCATCATCATCATCATCACAGCAGCGG
CCTGGAAGTTCTGTTCCAGGGGCCCCAT
