>Addgene plasmid #49676 | pVRa22_4450 | addgene partial sequence | sequence record 77257 | pBRrevBam 5'-GGTGATGTCGGCGATATAGG-3'
CGGTGATGCCGGCCACGATGCGTCCGGCGTAGAGGATCGAGATCTCGATCCCGCGAAATTAATACGACTC
ACTATAGGGGAATTGTGAGCGGATAACAATTCCCCTCTAGAAATAATTTTGTTTAACTTTAAGAAGGAGA
TATACCATGGGCAGCAGCCATCATCATCATCATCACAGCAGCGGCCTGGAAGTTCTGTTCCAGGGGCCCC
ATATGCCGCAGCAGACCGATCTGCATGCACGTTTTAGCGCACTGATGCAGCAGCATCGTGGTATTGTTCT
GAAAGTTGCAGCAAGCTATTGTCGTGATCCGGATGATCGTGCAGATCTGGCACAGGATATTGCAACCCAT
CTGTGGCGTGCATTTCCGAGCTATGATCCGCATCGTCGTTTTAGCACCTGGATGTATCGTATTGCACTGA
ATGTTGCAATTAGCGATCTGCGTAGCCGTCGTCATGCACCGAGCGAAGTTCTGGATGTTGGCACCCTGGT
TGATAGCATTGCAGATCCGCATGCTCGCGATCCGGCACGTGAACATCAGCTGACCGCACTGTATACCTTT
ATTGCACAGCTGCCTCGTCTGGAACGTGCCCTGATGCTGCTGTATCTGGATGATCATAGTTATCGTGAAA
TTGCAGATGTGCTGGGTATTAGCGAAACCAATGTTGCCACCAAACTGAGCCGTCTGAAAGCACGTATTCG
TGCAGAACTGTAAGGATCCAAGCTTGCGGCCGCACTCGAGCACCACCACCACCACCACTGAGATCCGGCT
GCTAACAAAGCCCGAAAGGAAGCTGAGTTGGCTGCTGCCACCGCTGAGCAATAACTAGCATAACCCCTTG
GGGCCTCTAAACGGGTCTTGAGGGGTTTTTTGCTGAAAGGAGGAACTATATCCGGATTGGCGAATGGGAC
GCGCCCTGTAGCGGCGCATT
